Addgene plasmid #163552: pCMV_UdgX-Anc689-UdgX-nCas9-RBMX
Purpose: Mammalian CG-to-GC base editing
Depositing lab: David Liu. Publication: Efficient C*G-to-G*C base editors developed using CRISPRi screens, target-library analysis, and machine learning. Koblan LW, Arbab M, Shen MW, Hussmann JA, Anzalone AV, Doman JL, Newby GA, Yang D, Mok B, Replogle JM, Xu A, Sisley TA, Weissman JS, Adamson B, Liu DR. Nat Biotechnol. 2021 Jun 28. pii: 10.1038/s41587-021-00938-z. doi: 10.1038/s41587-021-00938-z. PubMed 34183861.
Backbone
  Vector backbone: pCMV
  Vector type: Mammalian Expression, CRISPR
Growth in bacteria
  Bacterial resistance: Ampicillin, 100 μg/mL
  Growth temperature: 37°C
  Growth strain: NEB Stable
  Copy number: High Copy
Gene/Insert
  Gene/Insert name: UdgX-Anc689-UdgX-nCas9-RBMX
  Species: H. sapiens (human)
  Mutation: nCas9 (D10A)
  Cloning method: Gibson Cloning
Terms and licenses: Academic/Nonprofit Terms; Industry Terms: Not Available to Industry
How to cite: pCMV_UdgX-Anc689-UdgX-nCas9-RBMX was a gift from David Liu (Addgene plasmid # 163552 ; http://n2t.net/addgene:163552 ; RRID:Addgene_163552)
