[The description below was written by a language model from this plasmid's Addgene catalogue record and pLannotate feature annotations shown in this document.]
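Description:
pCMV_UdgX-Anc689-UdgX-nCas9-RBMX is an 11.1 kb mammalian expression plasmid from the pCMV backbone that encodes a C•G-to-G•C base editor (CGBE) for transient expression in mammalian cells. It is propagated in E. coli at high copy from a ColE1/pUC-type origin and selected with ampicillin through the AmpR (β-lactamase) cassette. Small remnants of lac regulatory elements, an SV40 promoter fragment and a pBR322 bom fragment are backbone leftovers. No mammalian selection marker is annotated.

The payload is a single fusion open reading frame driven by the CMV immediate-early enhancer and promoter and terminated by the bGH polyadenylation signal. A T7 promoter sits just upstream of the coding region and could support in vitro transcription. According to the insert name, the fusion runs UdgX, Anc689, UdgX, nCas9, RBMX. The annotation tool detects the deaminase as a match to rat APOBEC1, consistent with Anc689 being an APOBEC-related cytidine deaminase. Next come Streptococcus pyogenes Cas9, annotated in two adjoining pieces and carrying the D10A nickase mutation, and then human RBMX, an RNA-binding protein, at the C-terminus. The two UdgX copies are not annotated, but unannotated stretches on either side of the deaminase match the positions given in the name. Linkers and any nuclear localisation signals are likewise not listed.

In use, a separately supplied guide RNA (none is encoded here) directs the nickase to a target site. The deaminase converts cytosine to uracil on the exposed strand, and the uracil-binding and RBMX fusion partners are intended to bias repair toward a C-to-G rather than a C-to-T outcome. The record gives mammalian CG-to-GC base editing as the purpose.
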