Features (pLannotate 1.2.2; 17 found; start..end, strand, type, name):
    684..2285    +  CDS            dCas9(N): N-terminal portion of catalytically inactive Streptococcus pyogenes dCas9 carrying the D10A mutation (Zetsche et al., 2015)
   2286..4780    +  CDS            Cas9(C) (fragment): C-terminal portion of Streptococcus pyogenes Cas9 (Zetsche et al., 2015)
   4881..6053    +  CDS            RBMX: RBMX_HUMAN - Also known as HNRPG, RBMXP1. Experimental evidence at protein level: Swiss-Prot protein existence level 1. RNA-binding protein that plays several role in the regulation of pre- and post-transcriptional processes. Implicated in tissue- specific regulation of gene transcription and alternative splicing of several pre-mRNAs. Binds to and stimulates transcription from the tumor suppressor TXNIP gene promoter; may thus be involved in tumor suppression. When associated with SAFB, binds to and stimulates transcription from the SREBF1 promoter. Associates with nascent mRNAs transcribed by
   6159..6383    +  polyA_signal   bGH poly(A) signal: bovine growth hormone polyadenylation signal
   6387..6408    +  promoter       SV40 promoter (fragment): SV40 enhancer and early promoter
   6476..6498    -  protein_bind   lac operator (fragment): The lac repressor binds to the lac operator to inhibit transcription in E. coli. This inhibition can be relieved by adding lactose or isopropyl-β-D-thiogalactopyranoside (IPTG). lac repressor encoded by lacI
   6502..6532    -  promoter       lac promoter: promoter for the E. coli lac operon
   6547..6568    -  protein_bind   CAP binding site: CAP binding activates transcription in the presence of cAMP. E. coli catabolite activator protein
   6581..6673    -  CDS            lacI (fragment): lac repressor; lacI; The lac repressor binds to the lac operator to inhibit transcription in E. coli. This inhibition can be relieved by adding lactose or isopropyl-β-D-thiogalactopyranoside (IPTG).
   6856..7444    -  rep_origin     ori: high-copy-number ColE1/pMB1/pBR322/pUC origin of replication
   7615..8475    -  CDS            AmpR: β-lactamase; bla; confers resistance to ampicillin, carbenicillin, and related antibiotics
   8476..8580    -  promoter       AmpR promoter: bla
   8651..8695    -  misc_feature   bom (fragment): basis of mobility region from pBR322
   8850..9229    +  enhancer       CMV enhancer: human cytomegalovirus immediate early enhancer
   9230..9433    +  promoter       CMV promoter: human cytomegalovirus (CMV) immediate early promoter
   9475..9493    +  promoter       T7 promoter: promoter for bacteriophage T7 RNA polymerase
  10290..10970   +  CDS            Apobec1: ABEC1_RAT - Experimental evidence at protein level: Swiss-Prot protein existence level 1. Catalytic component of the apolipoprotein B mRNA editing enzyme complex which is responsible for the postranscriptional editing of a CAA codon for Gln to a UAA codon for stop in the APOB mRNA. May also play a role in the epigenetic regulation of gene expression by participating in DNA demethylation. From Rattus norvegicus (Rat).
>Addgene plasmid #163552 | pCMV_UdgX-Anc689-UdgX-nCas9-RBMX | addgene full sequence | sequence record 320355 | Addgene NGS Result
TGGCTGAGCTGGCTGCCGCCGCTGGAGAGTGTAGAGGATGCGGGCTGTACCGGGATGCCACACAGGCCGT
GTTCGGAGCAGGCGGCAGGAGCGCCCGCATCATGATGATCGGCGAGCAGCCAGGCGATAAGGAGGACCTG
GCCGGCCTGCCATTTGTGGGACCAGCAGGCCGGCTGCTGGACAGAGCCCTGGAGGCCGCCGACATCGATA
GGGACGCCCTGTACGTGACCAACGCCGTGAAGCACTTCAAGTTTACACGCGCCGCAGGAGGCAAGAGGAG
AATCCACAAGACCCCCTCTCGGACAGAGGTGGTGGCCTGCAGACCTTGGCTGATCGCCGAGATGACCAGC
GTGGAGCCAGATGTGGTGGTGCTGCTGGGAGCAACAGCAGCAAAGGCCCTGCTGGGCAATGACTTCAGGG
TGACCCAGCACAGGGGAGAGGTGCTGCACGTGGACGATGTGCCAGGCGATCCTGCCCTGGTGGCAACCGT
GCACCCTAGCTCCCTGCTGAGAGGCCCAAAGGAGGAGCGGGAATCCGCCTTCGCTGGGCTGGTGGACGAC
CTGAGAGTGGCTGCCGATGTGAGACCTAGCGGTGGTAGTTCTGGCGGTAGCTCAGGATCTGAAACTCCCG
GCACATCTGAAAGCGCGACTCCCGAATCATCTGGTGGATCTTCAGGTGGAAGTGACAAGAAGTACAGCAT
CGGCCTGGCCATCGGCACCAACTCTGTGGGCTGGGCCGTGATCACCGACGAGTACAAGGTGCCCAGCAAG
AAATTCAAGGTGCTGGGCAACACCGACCGGCACAGCATCAAGAAGAACCTGATCGGAGCCCTGCTGTTCG
ACAGCGGCGAAACAGCCGAGGCCACCCGGCTGAAGAGAACCGCCAGAAGAAGATACACCAGACGGAAGAA
CCGGATCTGCTATCTGCAAGAGATCTTCAGCAACGAGATGGCCAAGGTGGACGACAGCTTCTTCCACAGA
CTGGAAGAGTCCTTCCTGGTGGAAGAGGATAAGAAGCACGAGCGGCACCCCATCTTCGGCAACATCGTGG
ACGAGGTGGCCTACCACGAGAAGTACCCCACCATCTACCACCTGAGAAAGAAACTGGTGGACAGCACCGA
CAAGGCCGACCTGCGGCTGATCTATCTGGCCCTGGCCCACATGATCAAGTTCCGGGGCCACTTCCTGATC
GAGGGCGACCTGAACCCCGACAACAGCGACGTGGACAAGCTGTTCATCCAGCTGGTGCAGACCTACAACC
AGCTGTTCGAGGAAAACCCCATCAACGCCAGCGGCGTGGACGCCAAGGCCATCCTGTCTGCCAGACTGAG
CAAGAGCAGACGGCTGGAAAATCTGATCGCCCAGCTGCCCGGCGAGAAGAAGAATGGCCTGTTCGGAAAC
CTGATTGCCCTGAGCCTGGGCCTGACCCCCAACTTCAAGAGCAACTTCGACCTGGCCGAGGATGCCAAAC
TGCAGCTGAGCAAGGACACCTACGACGACGACCTGGACAACCTGCTGGCCCAGATCGGCGACCAGTACGC
CGACCTGTTTCTGGCCGCCAAGAACCTGTCCGACGCCATCCTGCTGAGCGACATCCTGAGAGTGAACACC
GAGATCACCAAGGCCCCCCTGAGCGCCTCTATGATCAAGAGATACGACGAGCACCACCAGGACCTGACCC
TGCTGAAAGCTCTCGTGCGGCAGCAGCTGCCTGAGAAGTACAAAGAGATTTTCTTCGACCAGAGCAAGAA
CGGCTACGCCGGCTACATTGACGGCGGAGCCAGCCAGGAAGAGTTCTACAAGTTCATCAAGCCCATCCTG
GAAAAGATGGACGGCACCGAGGAACTGCTCGTGAAGCTGAACAGAGAGGACCTGCTGCGGAAGCAGCGGA
CCTTCGACAACGGCAGCATCCCCCACCAGATCCACCTGGGAGAGCTGCACGCCATTCTGCGGCGGCAGGA
AGATTTTTACCCATTCCTGAAGGACAACCGGGAAAAGATCGAGAAGATCCTGACCTTCCGCATCCCCTAC
TACGTGGGCCCTCTGGCCAGGGGAAACAGCAGATTCGCCTGGATGACCAGAAAGAGCGAGGAAACCATCA
CCCCCTGGAACTTCGAGGAAGTGGTGGACAAGGGCGCTTCCGCCCAGAGCTTCATCGAGCGGATGACCAA
CTTCGATAAGAACCTGCCCAACGAGAAGGTGCTGCCCAAGCACAGCCTGCTGTACGAGTACTTCACCGTG
TATAACGAGCTGACCAAAGTGAAATACGTGACCGAGGGAATGAGAAAGCCCGCCTTCCTGAGCGGCGAGC
AGAAAAAGGCCATCGTGGACCTGCTGTTCAAGACCAACCGGAAAGTGACCGTGAAGCAGCTGAAAGAGGA
CTACTTCAAGAAAATCGAGTGCTTCGACTCCGTGGAAATCTCCGGCGTGGAAGATCGGTTCAACGCCTCC
CTGGGCACATACCACGATCTGCTGAAAATTATCAAGGACAAGGACTTCCTGGACAATGAGGAAAACGAGG
ACATTCTGGAAGATATCGTGCTGACCCTGACACTGTTTGAGGACAGAGAGATGATCGAGGAACGGCTGAA
AACCTATGCCCACCTGTTCGACGACAAAGTGATGAAGCAGCTGAAGCGGCGGAGATACACCGGCTGGGGC
AGGCTGAGCCGGAAGCTGATCAACGGCATCCGGGACAAGCAGTCCGGCAAGACAATCCTGGATTTCCTGA
AGTCCGACGGCTTCGCCAACAGAAACTTCATGCAGCTGATCCACGACGACAGCCTGACCTTTAAAGAGGA
CATCCAGAAAGCCCAGGTGTCCGGCCAGGGCGATAGCCTGCACGAGCACATTGCCAATCTGGCCGGCAGC
CCCGCCATTAAGAAGGGCATCCTGCAGACAGTGAAGGTGGTGGACGAGCTCGTGAAAGTGATGGGCCGGC
ACAAGCCCGAGAACATCGTGATCGAAATGGCCAGAGAGAACCAGACCACCCAGAAGGGACAGAAGAACAG
CCGCGAGAGAATGAAGCGGATCGAAGAGGGCATCAAAGAGCTGGGCAGCCAGATCCTGAAAGAACACCCC
GTGGAAAACACCCAGCTGCAGAACGAGAAGCTGTACCTGTACTACCTGCAGAATGGGCGGGATATGTACG
TGGACCAGGAACTGGACATCAACCGGCTGTCCGACTACGATGTGGACCATATCGTGCCTCAGAGCTTTCT
GAAGGACGACTCCATCGACAACAAGGTGCTGACCAGAAGCGACAAGAACCGGGGCAAGAGCGACAACGTG
CCCTCCGAAGAGGTCGTGAAGAAGATGAAGAACTACTGGCGGCAGCTGCTGAACGCCAAGCTGATTACCC
AGAGAAAGTTCGACAATCTGACCAAGGCCGAGAGAGGCGGCCTGAGCGAACTGGATAAGGCCGGCTTCAT
CAAGAGACAGCTGGTGGAAACCCGGCAGATCACAAAGCACGTGGCACAGATCCTGGACTCCCGGATGAAC
ACTAAGTACGACGAGAATGACAAGCTGATCCGGGAAGTGAAAGTGATCACCCTGAAGTCCAAGCTGGTGT
CCGATTTCCGGAAGGATTTCCAGTTTTACAAAGTGCGCGAGATCAACAACTACCACCACGCCCACGACGC
CTACCTGAACGCCGTCGTGGGAACCGCCCTGATCAAAAAGTACCCTAAGCTGGAAAGCGAGTTCGTGTAC
GGCGACTACAAGGTGTACGACGTGCGGAAGATGATCGCCAAGAGCGAGCAGGAAATCGGCAAGGCTACCG
CCAAGTACTTCTTCTACAGCAACATCATGAACTTTTTCAAGACCGAGATTACCCTGGCCAACGGCGAGAT
CCGGAAGCGGCCTCTGATCGAGACAAACGGCGAAACCGGGGAGATCGTGTGGGATAAGGGCCGGGATTTT
GCCACCGTGCGGAAAGTGCTGAGCATGCCCCAAGTGAATATCGTGAAAAAGACCGAGGTGCAGACAGGCG
GCTTCAGCAAAGAGTCTATCCTGCCCAAGAGGAACAGCGATAAGCTGATCGCCAGAAAGAAGGACTGGGA
CCCTAAGAAGTACGGCGGCTTCGACAGCCCCACCGTGGCCTATTCTGTGCTGGTGGTGGCCAAAGTGGAA
AAGGGCAAGTCCAAGAAACTGAAGAGTGTGAAAGAGCTGCTGGGGATCACCATCATGGAAAGAAGCAGCT
TCGAGAAGAATCCCATCGACTTTCTGGAAGCCAAGGGCTACAAAGAAGTGAAAAAGGACCTGATCATCAA
GCTGCCTAAGTACTCCCTGTTCGAGCTGGAAAACGGCCGGAAGAGAATGCTGGCCTCTGCCGGCGAACTG
CAGAAGGGAAACGAACTGGCCCTGCCCTCCAAATATGTGAACTTCCTGTACCTGGCCAGCCACTATGAGA
AGCTGAAGGGCTCCCCCGAGGATAATGAGCAGAAACAGCTGTTTGTGGAACAGCACAAGCACTACCTGGA
CGAGATCATCGAGCAGATCAGCGAGTTCTCCAAGAGAGTGATCCTGGCCGACGCTAATCTGGACAAAGTG
CTGTCCGCCTACAACAAGCACCGGGATAAGCCCATCAGAGAGCAGGCCGAGAATATCATCCACCTGTTTA
CCCTGACCAATCTGGGAGCCCCTGCCGCCTTCAAGTACTTTGACACCACCATCGACCGGAAGAGGTACAC
CAGCACCAAAGAGGTGCTGGACGCCACCCTGATCCACCAGAGCATCACCGGCCTGTACGAGACACGGATC
GACCTGTCTCAGCTGGGAGGTGACTCTGGAGGATCTAGCGGAGGATCCTCTGGCAGCGAGACACCAGGAA
CAAGCGAGTCAGCAACACCAGAGAGCAGTGGCGGCAGCAGCGGCGGCAGCATGGTTGAAGCAGATCGCCC
AGGAAAGCTCTTCATTGGTGGGCTTAATACGGAAACAAATGAGAAAGCTCTTGAAGCAGTATTTGGCAAA
TATGGACGAATAGTGGAAGTACTCTTGATGAAAGACCGTGAAACCAACAAATCAAGAGGATTTGCTTTTG
TCACCTTTGAAAGCCCAGCAGACGCTAAGGATGCAGCCAGAGACATGAATGGAAAGTCATTAGATGGAAA
AGCCATCAAGGTGGAACAAGCCACCAAACCATCATTTGAAAGTGGTAGACGTGGACCGCCTCCACCTCCA
AGAAGTAGAGGCCCTCCAAGAGGTCTTAGAGGTGGAAGAGGAGGAAGTGGAGGAACCAGGGGACCTCCCT
CACGGGGAGGACACATGGATGACGGTGGATATTCCATGAATTTTAACATGAGTTCTTCCAGGGGACCACT
CCCAGTAAAAAGAGGACCACCACCAAGAAGTGGGGGTCCTCCTCCTAAGAGATCTGCACCTTCAGGACCA
GTTCGCAGTAGCAGTGGAATGGGAGGAAGAGCTCCTGTATCACGTGGAAGAGATAGTTATGGAGGTCCAC
CTCGAAGGGAACCGCTGCCCTCTCGTAGAGATGTTTATTTGTCCCCAAGAGATGATGGGTATTCTACTAA
AGACAGCTATTCAAGCAGAGATTACCCAAGTTCTCGTGATACTAGAGATTATGCACCACCACCACGAGAT
TATACTTACCGTGATTATGGTCATTCCAGTTCACGTGATGACTATCCATCAAGAGGATATAGCGATAGAG
ATGGATATGGTCGTGATCGTGACTATTCAGATCATCCAAGTGGAGGTTCCTACAGAGATTCATATGAGAG
TTATGGTAACTCACGTAGTGCTCCACCTACACGAGGGCCCCCGCCATCTTATGGTGGAAGCAGTCGCTAT
GATGATTACAGCAGCTCACGTGACGGATATGGTGGAAGTCGAGACAGTTACTCAAGCAGCCGAAGTGATC
TCTACTCAAGTGGTCGTGATCGGGTTGGCAGACAAGAAAGAGGGCTTCCCCCTTCTATGGAAAGGGGGTA
CCCTCCTCCACGTGATTCCTACAGCAGTTCAAGCCGCGGAGCACCAAGAGGTGGTGGCCGTGGAGGAAGC
CGATCTGATAGAGGGGGAGGCAGAAGCAGATACAAAAGAACCGCCGACGGCAGCGAATTCGAGCCCAAGA
AGAAGAGGAAAGTCTAACCGGTCATCATCACCATCACCATTGAGTTTAAACCCGCTGATCAGCCTCGACT
GTGCCTTCTAGTTGCCAGCCATCTGTTGTTTGCCCCTCCCCCGTGCCTTCCTTGACCCTGGAAGGTGCCA
CTCCCACTGTCCTTTCCTAATAAAATGAGGAAATTGCATCGCATTGTCTGAGTAGGTGTCATTCTATTCT
GGGGGGTGGGGTGGGGCAGGACAGCAAGGGGGAGGATTGGGAAGACAATAGCAGGCATGCTGGGGATGCG
GTGGGCTCTATGGCTTCTGAGGCGGAAAGAACCAGCTGGGGCTCGATACCGTCGACCTCTAGCTAGAGCT
TGGCGTAATCATGGTCATAGCTGTTTCCTGTGTGAAATTGTTATCCGCTCACAATTCCACACAACATACG
AGCCGGAAGCATAAAGTGTAAAGCCTAGGGTGCCTAATGAGTGAGCTAACTCACATTAATTGCGTTGCGC
TCACTGCCCGCTTTCCAGTCGGGAAACCTGTCGTGCCAGCTGCATTAATGAATCGGCCAACGCGCGGGAA
GAGGCGGTTTGCGTATTGGGCGCTCTTCCGCTTCCTCGCTCACTGACTCGCTGCGCTCGGTCGTTCGGCT
GCGGCGAGCGGTATCAGCTCACTCAAAGGCGGTAATACGGTTATCCACAGAATCAGGGGATAACGCAGGA
AAGAACATGTGAGCAAAAGGCCAGCAAAAGGCCAGGAACCGTAAAAAGGCCGCGTTGCTGGCGTTTTTCC
ATAGGCTCCGCCCCCCTGACGAGCATCACAAAAATCGACGCTCAAGTCAGAGGTGGCGAAACCCGACAGG
ACTATAAAGATACCAGGCGTTTCCCCCTGGAAGCTCCCTCGTGCGCTCTCCTGTTCCGACCCTGCCGCTT
ACCGGATACCTGTCCGCCTTTCTCCCTTCGGGAAGCGTGGCGCTTTCTCATAGCTCACGCTGTAGGTATC
TCAGTTCGGTGTAGGTCGTTCGCTCCAAGCTGGGCTGTGTGCACGAACCCCCCGTTCAGCCCGACCGCTG
CGCCTTATCCGGTAACTATCGTCTTGAGTCCAACCCGGTAAGACACGACTTATCGCCACTGGCAGCAGCC
ACTGGTAACAGGATTAGCAGAGCGAGGTATGTAGGCGGTGCTACAGAGTTCTTGAAGTGGTGGCCTAACT
ACGGCTACACTAGAAGAACAGTATTTGGTATCTGCGCTCTGCTGAAGCCAGTTACCTTCGGAAAAAGAGT
TGGTAGCTCTTGATCCGGCAAACAAACCACCGCTGGTAGCGGTGGTTTTTTTGTTTGCAAGCAGCAGATT
ACGCGCAGAAAAAAAGGATCTCAAGAAGATCCTTTGATCTTTTCTACGGGGTCTGACACTCAGTGGAACG
AAAACTCACGTTAAGGGATTTTGGTCATGAGATTATCAAAAAGGATCTTCACCTAGATCCTTTTAAATTA
AAAATGAAGTTTTAAATCAATCTAAAGTATATATGAGTAAACTTGGTCTGACAGTTACCAATGCTTAATC
AGTGAGGCACCTATCTCAGCGATCTGTCTATTTCGTTCATCCATAGTTGCCTGACTCCCCGTCGTGTAGA
TAACTACGATACGGGAGGGCTTACCATCTGGCCCCAGTGCTGCAATGATACCGCGAGACCCACGCTCACC
GGCTCCAGATTTATCAGCAATAAACCAGCCAGCCGGAAGGGCCGAGCGCAGAAGTGGTCCTGCAACTTTA
TCCGCCTCCATCCAGTCTATTAATTGTTGCCGGGAAGCTAGAGTAAGTAGTTCGCCAGTTAATAGTTTGC
GCAACGTTGTTGCCATTGCTACAGGCATCGTGGTGTCACGCTCGTCGTTTGGTATGGCTTCATTCAGCTC
CGGTTCCCAACGATCAAGGCGAGTTACATGATCCCCCATGTTGTGCAAAAAAGCGGTTAGCTCCTTCGGT
CCTCCGATCGTTGTCAGAAGTAAGTTGGCCGCAGTGTTATCACTCATGGTTATGGCAGCACTGCATAATT
CTCTTACTGTCATGCCATCCGTAAGATGCTTTTCTGTGACTGGTGAGTACTCAACCAAGTCATTCTGAGA
ATAGTGTATGCGGCGACCGAGTTGCTCTTGCCCGGCGTCAATACGGGATAATACCGCGCCACATAGCAGA
ACTTTAAAAGTGCTCATCATTGGAAAACGTTCTTCGGGGCGAAAACTCTCAAGGATCTTACCGCTGTTGA
GATCCAGTTCGATGTAACCCACTCGTGCACCCAACTGATCTTCAGCATCTTTTACTTTCACCAGCGTTTC
TGGGTGAGCAAAAACAGGAAGGCAAAATGCCGCAAAAAAGGGAATAAGGGCGACACGGAAATGTTGAATA
CTCATACTCTTCCTTTTTCAATATTATTGAAGCATTTATCAGGGTTATTGTCTCATGAGCGGATACATAT
TTGAATGTATTTAGAAAAATAAACAAATAGGGGTTCCGCGCACATTTCCCCGAAAAGTGCCACCTGACGT
CGACGGATCGGGAGATCGATCTCCCGATCCCCTAGGGTCGACTCTCAGTACAATCTGCTCTGATGCCGCA
TAGTTAAGCCAGTATCTGCTCCCTGCTTGTGTGTTGGAGGTCGCTGAGTAGTGCGCGAGCAAAATTTAAG
CTACAACAAGGCAAGGCTTGACCGACAATTGCATGAAGAATCTGCTTAGGGTTAGGCGTTTTGCGCTGCT
TCGCGATGTACGGGCCAGATATACGCGTTGACATTGATTATTGACTAGTTATTAATAGTAATCAATTACG
GGGTCATTAGTTCATAGCCCATATATGGAGTTCCGCGTTACATAACTTACGGTAAATGGCCCGCCTGGCT
GACCGCCCAACGACCCCCGCCCATTGACGTCAATAATGACGTATGTTCCCATAGTAACGCCAATAGGGAC
TTTCCATTGACGTCAATGGGTGGAGTATTTACGGTAAACTGCCCACTTGGCAGTACATCAAGTGTATCAT
ATGCCAAGTACGCCCCCTATTGACGTCAATGACGGTAAATGGCCCGCCTGGCATTATGCCCAGTACATGA
CCTTATGGGACTTTCCTACTTGGCAGTACATCTACGTATTAGTCATCGCTATTACCATGGTGATGCGGTT
TTGGCAGTACATCAATGGGCGTGGATAGCGGTTTGACTCACGGGGATTTCCAAGTCTCCACCCCATTGAC
GTCAATGGGAGTTTGTTTTGGCACCAAAATCAACGGGACTTTCCAAAATGTCGTAACAACTCCGCCCCAT
TGACGCAAATGGGCGGTAGGCGTGTACGGTGGGAGGTCTATATAAGCAGAGCTGGTTTAGTGAACCGTCA
GATCCGCTAGAGATCCGCGGCCGCTAATACGACTCACTATAGGGAGAGCCGCCACCATGAAACGGACAGC
CGACGGAAGCGAGTTCGAGTCACCAAAGAAGAAGCGGAAAGTCATGGCCGGAGCACAGGATTTTGTCCCA
CATACTGCCGATCTGGCTGAGCTGGCTGCCGCCGCTGGAGAGTGTAGAGGATGCGGGCTGTACCGGGATG
CCACACAGGCCGTGTTCGGAGCAGGCGGCAGGAGCGCCCGCATCATGATGATCGGCGAGCAGCCAGGCGA
TAAGGAGGACCTGGCCGGCCTGCCATTTGTGGGACCAGCAGGCCGGCTGCTGGACAGAGCCCTGGAGGCC
GCCGACATCGATAGGGACGCCCTGTACGTGACCAACGCCGTGAAGCACTTCAAGTTTACACGCGCCGCAG
GAGGCAAGAGGAGAATCCACAAGACCCCCTCTCGGACAGAGGTGGTGGCCTGCAGACCTTGGCTGATCGC
CGAGATGACCAGCGTGGAGCCAGATGTGGTGGTGCTGCTGGGAGCAACAGCAGCAAAGGCCCTGCTGGGC
AATGACTTCAGGGTGACCCAGCACAGGGGAGAGGTGCTGCACGTGGACGATGTGCCAGGCGATCCTGCCC
TGGTGGCAACCGTGCACCCTAGCTCCCTGCTGAGAGGCCCAAAGGAGGAGCGGGAATCCGCCTTCGCTGG
GCTGGTGGACGACCTGAGAGTGGCTGCCGATGTGAGACCTTCTGGAGGATCTAGCGGAGGCTCCTCTGGC
AGCGAGACACCAGGAACAAGCGAGTCAGCAACACCAGAGAGCAGTGGCGGCAGCAGCGGGGGGTCATCCT
CAGAGACTGGGCCTGTCGCAGTGGACCCAACCCTGAGGAGACGGATTGAGCCCCATGAATTTGAAGTGTT
CTTTGACCCAAGGGAGCTGAGGAAGGAGACATGCCTGCTGTACGAGATCAAGTGGGGCACAAGCCACAAG
ATCTGGCGCCACAGCTCCAAGAACACCACAAAGCACGTGGAAGTGAATTTCATCGAGAAGTTTACCTCCG
AGCGGCACTTCTGCCCCTCTACCAGCTGTTCCATCACATGGTTTCTGTCTTGGAGCCCTTGCGGCGAGTG
TTCCAAGGCCATCACCGAGTTCCTGTCTCAGCACCCTAACGTGACCCTGGTCATCTACGTGGCCCGGCTG
TATCACCACATGGACCAGCAGAACAGGCAGGGCCTGCGCGATCTGGTGAATTCTGGCGTGACCATCCAGA
TCATGACAGCCCCAGAGTACGACTATTGCTGGCGGAACTTCGTGAATTATCCACCTGGCAAGGAGGCACA
CTGGCCAAGATACCCACCCCTGTGGATGAAGCTGTATGCACTGGAGCTGCACGCAGGAATCCTGGGCCTG
CCTCCATGTCTGAATATCCTGCGGAGAAAGCAGCCCCAGCTGACATTTTTCACCATTGCTCTGCAGTCTT
GTCACTATCAGCGGCTGCCTCCTCATATTCTGTGGGCCACAGGCCTGAAGTCTGGAGGATCTAGCGGAGG
ATCCTCTGGCAGCGAGACACCAGGAACAAGCGAGTCAGCAACACCAGAGAGCAGTGGCGGCAGCAGCGGC
GGCAGCATGGCCGGAGCACAGGATTTTGTCCCACATACTGCCGATC
